>Addgene plasmid #52129 | pcdna3 T7 Jip1b(471-707)(C478S, C667S and C699T) | depositor partial sequence | sequence record 81298 | T7 and Sp6
TGTACGGTGGGAGGTCTATATAAGCAGAGCTCTCTGGCTAACTAGAGAACCCACTGCTTACTGGCTTATC
GAAATTAATACGACTCACTATAGGGAGACCCAAGCTTATGGCTAGCATGACTGGTGGACAGCAAATGGGT
GGATCCGAGTCCTTTGGGCTGTTCTCCAGCGTCATCAATGGGGAGGAGCATGAGCAAACCCATCGGGCTA
TATTCAGGTTTGTGCCTCGGCATGAAGATGAACTTGAGCTGGAAGTGGATGACCCCCTGCTGGTGGAGCT
GCAGGCAGAAGACTATTGGTATGAGGCCTATAACATGCGCACCGGAGCCCGCGGGGTCTTCCCTGCCTAC
TATGCCATTGAGGTCACCAAGGAGCCTGAGCACATGGCAGCCCTTGCCAAAAACAGCGACTGGATTGACC
AGTTCCGGGTGAAGTTCCTGGGGTCTGTCCAGGTTCCTTATCACAAGGGCAATGATGTCCTCTGTGCTGC
TATGCAAAAGATCGCCACCACCCGCCGGCTCACCGTGCACTTTAACCCGCCCTCCAGCTGTGTCCTTGAG
ATCAGTGTCAGGGGTGTCAAGATAGGCGTCAAAGCTGATGATGCTCTGGAGGCCAAGGGAAATAAAAGTA
GCCACTTCTTCCAGCTAAAGAACATCTCTTTCTGTGGATACCATCCAAAGAATAACAAGTACTTTGGGTT
TATCACTAAGCACCCTGCTGACCACCGGTTTGCCTGCCATGTCTTTGTGTCTGAAGATTCCACCAAAGCC
CTGGCGGAGTCTGTGGGGCGTGCATTTCAGCAGTTCTACAAGCAGTTTGTGGAGTATACCACTCCTACAG
AAGATATCTACTTGGAGTAGGCGGCCGCTCGAGCATGCATCTAGAGGGCCCTATTCTATAGTGTCACCTA
AATGCTAGAGCTCGCTGATCAGCCTCGACTGTGCCTTCTAGTTGCCAGCCATCTGTTGTTTGCCCCTCCC
CCGTGCCTTCCTTGACCCTGGAAGGTGCCACTCCCACTGTCCTTTCCTAATAAAATGAGGAAATTGCATC
GCATTGTCTGAGTAGGTGTCATTCTATTCTGGGGGGTGGGGTGGGGCAGGACAGCAAGGGGGAGGATTGG
GAAGACAATAGCAGGCATGCTGGGGATGCGGTGGGCTCTATGGCTTCTGAGGCGGAAAGAACCAGCTGGG
GCTCTAGGGGGTATCCC
