>Addgene plasmid #52129 | pcdna3 T7 Jip1b(471-707)(C478S, C667S and C699T) | addgene partial sequence | sequence record 83311 | CMV-F 5'-CGCAAATGGGCGGTAGGCGTG-3'
GCAGAGCTCTCTGGCTAACTAGAGAACCCACTGCTTACTGGCTTATCGAAATTAATACGACTCACTATAG
GGAGACCCAAGCTTATGGCTAGCATGACTGGTGGACAGCAAATGGGTGGATCCGAGTCCTTTGGGCTGTT
CTCCAGCGTCATCAATGGGGAGGAGCATGAGCAAACCCATCGGGCTATATTCAGGTTTGTGCCTCGGCAT
GAAGATGAACTTGAGCTGGAAGTGGATGACCCCCTGCTGGTGGAGCTGCAGGCAGAAGACTATTGGTATG
AGGCCTATAACATGCGCACCGGAGCCCGCGGGGTCTTCCCTGCCTACTATGCCATTGAGGTCACCAAGGA
GCCTGAGCACATGGCAGCCCTTGCCAAAAACAGCGACTGGATTGACCAGTTCCGGGTGAAGTTCCTGGGG
TCTGTCCAGGTTCCTTATCACAAGGGCAATGATGTCCTCTGTGCTGCTATGCAAAAGATCGCCACCACCC
GCCGGCTCACCGTGCACTTTAACCCGCCCTCCAGCTGTGTCCTTGAGATCAGTGTCAGGGGTGTCAAGAT
AGGCGTCAAAGCTGATGATGCTCTGGAGGCCAAGGGAAATAAATGTAGCCACTTCTTCCAGCTAAAGAAC
ATCTCTTTCTGTGGATACCATCCAAAGAATAACAAGTACTTTGGGTTTATCACTAAGCACCCTGCTGACC
ACCGGTTTGCCAGCCATGTCTTTGTGTCTGAAGATTCCACCAAAGCCCTGGCGGAGTCTGTGGGGCGTGC
ATTTCAGCAGTTCTACAAGCAGTTTGTGGAGTATACCACTCCTACAGAAGATATCTACTTGGAGTAGGCG
GCCGCTCGAGCATGCATCTAGAGGGCCCTATTCTATAGTGTCACCTAAATGCTAGAGCTC
