>Addgene plasmid #52129 | pcdna3 T7 Jip1b(471-707)(C478S, C667S and C699T) | addgene partial sequence | sequence record 83328 | BGH-rev 5'-TAGAAGGCACAGTCGAGG-3'
TATAGAATAGGGCCCTCTAGATGCATGCTCGAGCGGCCGCCTACTCCAAGTAGATATCTTCTGTAGGAGT
GGTATACTCCACAAACTGCTTGTAGAACTGCTGAAATGCACGCCCCACAGACTCCGCCAGGGCTTTGGTG
GAATCTTCAGACACAAAGACATGGCTGGCAAACCGGTGGTCAGCAGGGTGCTTAGTGATAAACCCAAAGT
ACTTGTTATTCTTTGGATGGTATCCACAGAAAGAGATGTTCTTTAGCTGGAAGAAGTGGCTACATTTATT
TCCCTTGGCCTCCAGAGCATCATCAGCTTTGACGCCTATCTTGACACCCCTGACACTGATCTCAAGGACA
CAGCTGGAGGGCGGGTTAAAGTGCACGGTGAGCCGGCGGGTGGTGGCGATCTTTTGCATAGCAGCACAGA
GGACATCATTGCCCTTGTGATAAGGAACCTGGACAGACCCCAGGAACTTCACCCGGAACTGGTCAATCCA
GTCGCTGTTTTTGGCAAGGGCTGCCATGTGCTCAGGCTCCTTGGTGACCTCAATGGCATAGTAGGCAGGG
AAGACCCCGCGGGCTCCGGTGCGCATGTTATAGGCCTCATACCAATAGTCTTCTGCCTGCAGCTCCACCA
GCAGGGGGTCATCCACTTCCAGCTCAAGTTCATCTTCATGCCGAGGCACAAACCTGAATATAGCCCGATG
GGTTTGCTCATGCTCCTCCCCATTGATGACGCTGGAGAACAGCCCAAAGGACTCGGATCCACCCATTTGC
TGTCCACCAGTCATGCTAGCCATAAGCTTGGGTCTCCCTATAGTGAGTCGTATTAAATTTCGATAAGCCA
