[The description below was written by a language model from this plasmid's Addgene catalogue record.]
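Description:
pcdna3 T7 Jip1b(471-707)(C478S, C667S and C699T) is a mammalian expression plasmid built on the Invitrogen pcDNA3 backbone (about 5.4 kb without insert). It is maintained in E. coli as a high-copy plasmid under ampicillin selection. No feature table accompanies the record. The regulatory elements can therefore only be inferred from the backbone: pcDNA3 vectors normally drive the insert from the CMV immediate-early promoter, and flanking T7 and SP6 phage promoter sites are consistent with the sequencing primers listed. The standard backbone also carries a neomycin resistance cassette for selection in mammalian cells, although the record does not mention one.

The insert is a roughly 740 bp fragment of mouse Jip1b (JNK-interacting protein 1, gene Mapk8ip1, also known as IB1), cloned between HindIII and EcoRV sites that both remain intact. It encodes only the C-terminal portion of the protein, residues 471-707, with amino acids 1-470 deleted. It carries three cysteine substitutions, C478S, C667S and C699T, and the insert name labels this combination "M1+2+6". An N-terminal T7 epitope tag supplied by the backbone allows the truncated protein to be detected or immunoprecipitated with anti-T7 antibodies.

JIP1 is described in the record as a mammalian scaffold protein that mediates activation of a MAP kinase signalling pathway. A tagged, truncated and point-mutated fragment like this one would typically be expressed in transfected mammalian cells to map which regions and residues of the scaffold matter for its interactions or function. The record does not state the specific rationale for the three cysteine changes.
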