Addgene plasmid #52129: pcdna3 T7 Jip1b(471-707)(C478S, C667S and C699T)
Purpose: a mammalian scaffold protein that mediates the activation of a MAP kinase signaling pathway.
Depositing lab: Roger Davis. Depositing organization: University of Massachusetts, Worcester. Publication: A mammalian scaffold complex that selectively mediates MAP kinase activation. Whitmarsh AJ, Cavanagh J, Tournier C, Yasuda J, Davis RJ. Science. 1998 Sep 11;281(5383):1671-4. 10.1126/science.281.5383.1671 PubMed 9733513.
Backbone
  Vector backbone: pcDNA3
  Backbone manufacturer: invitrogen
  Backbone size w/o insert (bp): 5446
  Vector type: Mammalian Expression
Growth in bacteria
  Bacterial resistance: Ampicillin, 100 μg/mL
  Growth temperature: 37°C
  Growth strain: DH5alpha
  Copy number: High Copy
Gene/Insert
  Gene/Insert name: Jnk interacting protien (Jip1b)(471-707)(M1+2+6)
  Species: M. musculus (mouse)
  Insert size (bp): 743
  Mutation: deleted amino acids 1-470 and changed C478S, C667S and C699T
  GenBank ID: AF054611.1
  Entrez Gene: Mapk8ip1 (a.k.a. IB1, JIP-1, Jip1, Prkm8ip, Skip, mjip-2a)
  Tag / fusion protein: T7 (N terminal on backbone)
  Cloning method: Restriction Enzyme; 5′ cloning site Hind III (not destroyed); 3′ cloning site EcoRV (not destroyed)
  Sequencing primers: 5′ T7; 3′ Sp6
Terms and licenses: Academic/Nonprofit Terms; Industry Terms: Not Available to Industry
How to cite: pcdna3 T7 Jip1b(471-707)(C478S, C667S and C699T) was a gift from Roger Davis (Addgene plasmid # 52129 ; http://n2t.net/addgene:52129 ; RRID:Addgene_52129)
